>Addgene plasmid #226651 | pAM229 | addgene full sequence | sequence record 450662 | Addgene NGS Result
GGCGCCGGTGATGCCGGCCACGATGCGTCCGGCGTAGAGGATCGAGATCTCGATCCCGCGAAATTAATAC
GACTCACTATAGGGGAATTGTGAGCGGATAACAATTCCCCTCTAGAAATAATTTTGTTTAACTTTAAGAA
GGAGATATACCATGGATTCTCTTGAGTTCATCGCTAGTAAGCTTGCGGGTGGCGGGTCGACTGCTTCTGG
AGCCGATTCAAAAGGTGATGACCTATCAACAGCCATTCTCAAACAGAAGAACCGTCCCAATCGGTTAATT
GTTGATGAAGCCATCAATGAGGACAACAGTGTGGTGTCCTTGTCCCAGCCCAAGATGGATGAATTGCAGT
TGTTCCGAGGTGACACAGTGTTGCTGAAAGGAAAGAAGAGACGAGAAGCTGTTTGCATCGTCCTTTCTGA
TGATACTTGTTCTGATGAGAAGATTCGGATGAATAGAGTTGTTCGGAATAACCTTCGTGTACGCCTAGGG
GATGTCATCAGCATCCAGCCATGCCCTGATGTGAAGTACGGCAAACGTATCCATGTGCTGCCCATTGATG
ACACAGTGGAAGGCATTACTGGTAATCTCTTCGAGGTATACCTTAAGCCGTACTTCCTGGAAGCGTATCG
ACCCATCCGGAAAGGAGACATTTTTCTTGTCCATGGTGGGATGCGTGCTGTGGAGTTCAAAGTGGTGGAA
ACAGATCCTAGCCCTTATTGCATTGTTGCTCCAGACACAGTGATCCACTGCGAAGGGGAGCCTATCAAAC
GAGAGGATGAGGAAGAGTCCTTGAATGAAGTAGGGTATGATGACATTGGTGGCTGCAGGAAGCAGCTAGC
TCAGATAAAGGAGATGGTGGAACTGCCCCTGAGACATCCTGCCCTCTTTAAGGCAATTGGTGTGAAGCCT
CCTAGAGGAATCCTGCTTTACGGACCTCCTGGAACAGGAAAGACCCTGATTGCTCGAGCTGTAGCAAATG
AGACTGGAGCCTTCTTCTTCTTGATCAATGGTCCTGAGATCATGAGCAAATTGGCTGGTGAGTCTGAGAG
CAACCTTCGTAAAGCCTTTGAGGAGGCTGAGAAGAATGCTCCTGCCATCATCTTCATTGATGAGCTAGAT
GCCATCGCTCCCAAAAGAGAGAAAACTCATGGCGAGGTGGAGCGGCGCATTGTATCACAGTTGTTGACCC
TCATGGATGGCCTAAAGCAGAGGGCACATGTGATTGTTATGGCAGCAACCAACAGACCCAACAGCATTGA
CCCAGCTCTACGGCGATTTGGTCGCTTTGACAGGGAGGTAGATATTGGAATTCCTGATGCTACAGGACGC
TTAGAGATTCTTCAGATCCATACCAAGAACATGAAGCTGGCAGATGATGTGGACCTGGAACAGGTAGCCA
ATGAGACTCACGGGCATGTGGGTGCTGACTTAGCAGCCCTGTGCTCAGAGGCTGCTCTGCAAGCCATCCG
CAAGAAGATGGATCTCATTGACCTAGAGGATGAGACCATTGATGCCGAGGTCATGAACTCTCTAGCAGTT
ACTATGGATGACTTCCGGTGGGCCTTGAGCCAGAGTAACCCATCAGCACTGCGGGAAACCGTGGTAGAGG
TGCCACAGGTAACCTGGGAAGACATCGGGGGCCTAGAGGATGTCAAACGTGAGCTACAGGAGCTGGTCCA
GTATCCTGTGGAGCACCCAGACAAATTCCTGAAGTTTGGCATGACACCTTCCAAGGGAGTTCTGTTCTAT
GGACCTCCTGGCTGTGGGAAAACTTTGTTGGCCAAAGCCATTGCTAATGAATGCCAGGCCAACTTCATCT
CCATCAAGGGTCCTGAGCTGCTCACCATGTGGTTTGGGGAGTCTGAGGCCAATGTCAGAGAAATCTTTGA
CAAGGCCCGCCAAGCTGCCCCCTGTGTGCTATTCTTTGATGAGCTGGATTCGATTGCCAAGGCTCGTGGA
GGTAACATTGGAGATGGTGGTGGGGCTGCTGACCGAGTCATCAACCAGATCCTGACAGAAATGGATGGCA
TGTCCACAAAAAAAAATGTGTTCATCATTGGCGCTACCAACCGGCCTGACATCATTGATCCTGCCATCCT
CAGACCTGGCCGTCTTGATCAGCTCATCTACATCCCACTTCCTGATGAGAAGTCCCGTGTTGCCATCCTC
AAGGCTAACCTGCGCAAGTCCCCAGTTGCCAAGGATGTGGACTTGGAGTTCCTGGCTAAAATGACTAATG
GCTTCTCTGGAGCTGACCTGACAGAGATTTGCCAGCGTGCTTGCAAGCTGGCCATCCGTGAATCCATCGA
GAGTGAGATTAGGCGAGAACGAGAGAGGCAGACAAACCCATCAGCCATGGAGGTAGAAGAGGATGATCCA
GTGCCTGAGATCCGTCGAGATCACTTTGAAGAAGCCATGCGCTTTGCGCGCCGTTCTGTCAGTGACAATG
ACATTCGGAAGTATGAGATGTTTGCCCAGACCCTTCAGCAGAGTCGGGGCTTTGGCAGCTTCAGATTCCC
TTCAGGGAACCAGGGTGGAGCTGGCCCCAGTCAGGGCAGTGGAGGCGGCACAGGTGGCAGTGTATACACA
GAAGACAATGATGATGACCTGTATGGCGCGGCCGCCCTCGAGCACCACCACCACCACCACTGAGATCCGG
CTGCTAACAAAGCCCGAAAGGAAGCTGAGTTGGCTGCTGCCACCGCTGAGCAATAACTAGCATAACCCCT
TGGGGCCTCTAAACGGGTCTTGAGGGGTTTTTTGCTGAAAGGAGGAACTATATCCGGATTGGCGAATGGG
[124 nt withheld, positions 2801-2924]
C
[91 nt withheld, positions 2926-3016]
A
[49 nt withheld, positions 3018-3066]
CCTTTGACGTTGGAGTCCACGTTCTTT
[37 nt withheld, positions 3094-3130]
ACCCTATCTCGGTCTATTCTTTTGATTTATAAGGGATTTTGCCGATTTCGGCCTATTGGTTAAAAAATGA
GCTGATTTAACAAAAATTTAACGCGAATTTTAACAAAATATTAACGCTTACAATTTAGGTGGCACTTTTC
GGGGAAATGTGCGCGGAACCCCTATTTGTTTATTTTTCTAAATACATTCAAATATGTATCCGCTCATGAA
TTAATTCTTAGAAAAACTCATCGAGCATCAAATGAAACTGCAATTTATTCATATCAGGATTATCAATACC
ATATTTTTGAAAAAGCCGTTTCTGTAATGAAGGAGAAAACTCACCGAGGCAGTTCCATAGGATGGCAAGA
TCCTGGTATCGGTCTGCGATTCCGACTCGTCCAACATCAATACAACCTATTAATTTCCCCTCGTCAAAAA
TAAGGTTATCAAGTGAGAAATCACCATGAGTGACGACTGAATCCGGTGAGAATGGCAAAAGTTTATGCAT
TTCTTTCCAGACTTGTTCAACAGGCCAGCCATTACGCTCGTCATCAAAATCACTCGCATCAACCAAACCG
TTATTCATTCGTGATTGCGCCTGAGCGAGACGAAATACGCGATCGCTGTTAAAAGGACAATTACAAACAG
GAATCGAATGCAACCGGCGCAGGAACACTGCCAGCGCATCAACAATATTTTCACCTGAATCAGGATATTC
TTCTAATACCTGGAATGCTGTTTTCCCGGGGATCGCAGTGGTGAGTAACCATGCATCATCAGGAGTACGG
ATAAAATGCTTGATGGTCGGAAGAGGCATAAATTCCGTCAGCCAGTTTAGTCTGACCATCTCATCTGTAA
CATCATTGGCAACGCTACCTTTGCCATGTTTCAGAAACAACTCTGGCGCATCGGGCTTCCCATACAATCG
ATAGATTGTCGCACCTGATTGCCCGACATTATCGCGAGCCCATTTATACCCATATAAATCAGCATCCATG
TTGGAATTTAATCGCGGCCTAGAGCAAGACGTTTCCCGTTGAATATGGCTCATAACACCCCTTGTATTAC
TGTTTATGTAAGCAGACAGTTTTATTGTTCATGACCAAAATCCCTTAACGTGAGTTTTCGTTCCACTGAG
CGTCAGACCCCGTAGAAAAGATCAAAGGATCTTCTTGAGATCCTTTTTTTCTGCGCGTAATCTGCTGCTT
GCAAACAAAAAAACCACCGCTACCAGCGGTGGTTTGTTTGCCGGATCAAGAGCTACCAACTCTTTTTCCG
AAGGTAACTGGCTTCAGCAGAGCGCAGATACCAAATACTGTCCTTCTAGTGTAGCCGTAGTTAGGCCACC
ACTTCAAGAACTCTGTAGCACCGCCTACATACCTCGCTCTGCTAATCCTGTTACCAGTGGCTGCTGCCAG
TGGCGATAAGTCGTGTCTTACCGGGTTGGACTCAAGACGATAGTTACCGGATAAGGCGCAGCGGTCGGGC
TGAACGGGGGGTTCGTGCACACAGCCCAGCTTGGAGCGAACGACCTACACCGAACTGAGATACCTACAGC
GTGAGCTATGAGAAAGCGCCACGCTTCCCGAAGGGAGAAAGGCGGACAGGTATCCGGTAAGCGGCAGGGT
CGGAACAGGAGAGCGCACGAGGGAGCTTCCAGGGGGAAACGCCTGGTATCTTTATAGTCCTGTCGGGTTT
CGCCACCTCTGACTTGAGCGTCGATTTTTGTGATGCTCGTCAGGGGGGCGGAGCCTATGGAAAAACGCCA
GCAACGCGGCCTTTTTACGGTTCCTGGCCTTTTGCTGGCCTTTTGCTCACATGTTCTTTCCTGCGTTATC
CCCTGATTCTGTGGATAACCGTATTACCGCCTTTGAGTGAGCTGATACCGCTCGCCGCAGCCGAACGACC
GAGCGCAGCGAGTCAGTGAGCGAGGAAGCGGAAGAGCGCCTGATGCGGTATTTTCTCCTTACGCATCTGT
GCGGTATTTCACACCGCAATGGTGCACTCTCAGTACAATCTGCTCTGATGCCGCATAGTTAAGCCAGTAT
ACACTCCGCTATCGCTACGTGACTGGGTCATGGCTGCGCCCCGACACCCGCCAACACCCGCTGACGCGCC
CTGACGGGCTTGTCTGCTCCCGGCATCCGCTTACAGACAAGCTGTGACCGTCTCCGGGAGCTGCATGTGT
CAGAGGTTTTCACCGTCATCACCGAAACGCGCGAGGCAGCTGCGGTAAAGCTCATCAGCGTGGTCGTGAA
GCGATTCACAGATGTCTGCCTGTTCATCCGCGTCCAGCTCGTTGAGTTTCTCCAGAAGCGTTAATGTCTG
GCTTCTGATAAAGCGGGCCATGTTAAGGGCGGTTTTTTCCTGTTTGGTCACTGATGCCTCCGTGTAAGGG
GGATTTCTGTTCATGGGGGTAATGATACCGATGAAACGAGAGAGGATGCTCACGATACGGGTTACTGATG
ATGAACATGCCCGGTTACTGGAACGTTGTGAGGGTAAACAACTGGCGGTATGGATGCGGCGGGACCAGAG
AAAAATCACTCAGGGTCAATGCCAGCGCTTCGTTAATACAGATGTAGGTGTTCCACAGGGTAGCCAGCAG
CATCCTGCGATGCAGATCCGGAACATAATGGTGCAGGGCGCTGACTTCCGCGTTTCCAGACTTTACGAAA
CACGGAAACCGAAGACCATTCATGTTGTTGCTCAGGTCGCAGACGTTTTGCAGCAGCAGTCGCTTCACGT
TCGCTCGCGTATCGGTGATTCATTCTGCTAACCAGTAAGGCAACCCCGCCAGCCTAGCCGGGTCCTCAAC
GACAGGAGCACGATCATGCGCACCCGTGGGGCCGCCATGCCGGCGATAATGGCCTGCTTCTCGCCGAAAC
GTTTGGTGGCGGGACCAGTGACGAAGGCTTGAGCGAGGGCGTGCAAGATTCCGAATACCGCAAGCGACAG
GCCGATCATCGTCGCGCTCCAGCGAAAGCGGTCCTCGCCGAAAATGACCCAGAGCGCTGCCGGCACCTGT
CCTACGAGTTGCATGATAAAGAAGACAGTCATAAGTGCGGCGACGATAGTCATGCCCCGCGCCCACCGGA
AGGAGCTGACTGGGTTGAAGGCTCTCAAGGGCATCGGTCGAGATCCCGGTGCCTAATGAGTGAGCTAACT
TACATTAATTGCGTTGCGCTCACTGCCCGCTTTCCAGTCGGGAAACCTGTCGTGCCAGCTGCATTAATGA
ATCGGCCAACGCGCGGGGAGAGGCGGTTTGCGTATTGGGCGCCAGGGTGGTTTTTCTTTTCACCAGTGAG
ACGGGCAACAGCTGATTGCCCTTCACCGCCTGGCCCTGAGAGAGTTGCAGCAAGCGGTCCACGCTGGTTT
GCCCCAGCAGGCGAAAATCCTGTTTGATGGTGGTTAACGGCGGGATATAACATGAGCTGTCTTCGGTATC
GTCGTATCCCACTACCGAGATATCCGCACCAACGCGCAGCCCGGACTCGGTAATGGCGCGCATTGCGCCC
AGCGCCATCTGATCGTTGGCAACCAGCATCGCAGTGGGAACGATGCCCTCATTCAGCATTTGCATGGTTT
GTTGAAAACCGGACATGGCACTCCAGTCGCCTTCCCGTTCCGCTATCGGCTGAATTTGATTGCGAGTGAG
ATATTTATGCCAGCCAGCCAGACGCAGACGCGCCGAGACAGAACTTAATGGGCCCGCTAACAGCGCGATT
TGCTGGTGACCCAATGCGACCAGATGCTCCACGCCCAGTCGCGTACCGTCTTCATGGGAGAAAATAATAC
TGTTGATGGGTGTCTGGTCAGAGACATCAAGAAATAACGCCGGAACATTAGTGCAGGCAGCTTCCACAGC
AATGGCATCCTGGTCATCCAGCGGATAGTTAATGATCAGCCCACTGACGCGTTGCGCGAGAAGATTGTGC
ACCGCCGCTTTACAGGCTTCGACGCCGCTTCGTTCTACCATCGACACCACCACGCTGGCACCCAGTTGAT
CGGCGCGAGATTTAATCGCCGCGACAATTTGCGACGGCGCGTGCAGGGCCAGACTGGAGGTGGCAACGCC
AATCAGCAACGACTGTTTGCCCGCCAGTTGTTGTGCCACGCGGTTGGGAATGTAATTCAGCTCCGCCATC
GCCGCTTCCACTTTTTCCCGCGTTTTCGCAGAAACGTGGCTGGCCTGGTTCACCACGCGGGAAACGGTCT
GATAAGAGACACCGGCATACTCTGCGACATCGTATAACGTTACTGGTTTCACATTCACCACCCTGAATTG
ACTCTCTTCCGGGCGCTATCATGCCATACCGCGAAAGGTTTTGCGCCATTCGATGGTGTCCGGGATCTCG
ACGCTCTCCCTTATGCGACTCCTGCATTAGGAAGCAGCCCAGTAGTAGGTTGAGGCCGTTGAGCACCGCC
GCCGCAAGGAATGGTGCATGCAAGGAGATGGCGCCCAACAGTCCCCCGGCCACGGGGCCTGCCACCATAC
CCACGCCGAAACAAGCGCTCATGAGCCCGAAGTGGCGAGCCCGATCTTCCCCATCGGTGATGTCGGCGAT
ATAGGCGCCAGCAACCGCACCTGT
Features (pLannotate 1.2.2; 19 found; start..end, strand, type, name):
     65..83      +  promoter       T7 promoter: promoter for bacteriophage T7 RNA polymerase
     84..108     +  protein_bind   lac operator: The lac repressor binds to the lac operator to inhibit transcription in E. coli. This inhibition can be relieved by adding lactose or isopropyl-β-D-thiogalactopyranoside (IPTG). lac repressor encoded by lacI
    123..145     +  RBS            RBS: efficient ribosome binding site from bacteriophage T7 gene 10 (Olins and Rangwala, 1989)
    203..2617    +  CDS            VCP: TERA_HUMAN - Experimental evidence at protein level: Swiss-Prot protein existence level 1. Necessary for the fragmentation of Golgi stacks during mitosis and for their reassembly after mitosis. Involved in the formation of the transitional endoplasmic reticulum (tER). The transfer of membranes from the endoplasmic reticulum to the Golgi apparatus occurs via 50-70 nm transition vesicles which derive from part-rough, part-smooth transitional elements of the endoplasmic reticulum (tER). Vesicle budding from the tER is an ATP-dependent process. The ternary complex containing UFD1, VCP and NPLOC4 b
   2633..2650    +  CDS            9xHis (fragment): 9xHis affinity tag
   2660..2709    +  CDS            SET1 (fragment): solubility-enhancement tag derived from T7 phage gene 10B
   2717..2764    +  terminator     T7 terminator: transcription terminator for bacteriophage T7 RNA polymerase
   2801..3229    +  rep_origin     f1 ori (sequence partly withheld): f1 bacteriophage origin of replication; arrow indicates direction of (+) strand synthesis
   3282..3339    +  promoter       AmpR promoter (fragment): bla
   3348..4163    -  CDS            KanR: aminoglycoside phosphotransferase; aph(3')-Ia; confers resistance to kanamycin in bacteria or G418 (Geneticin®) in eukaryotes
   4285..4873    +  rep_origin     ori: high-copy-number ColE1/pMB1/pBR322/pUC origin of replication
   5059..5198    -  misc_feature   bom: basis of mobility region from pBR322
   5300..5491    -  CDS            rop: Rop protein, which maintains plasmids at low copy number; rop
   5508..5888    +  CDS            YPB1_ECOLX: Protein predicted: Swiss-Prot protein existence level 4. From Escherichia coli.
   5960..6251    -  CDS            TcR (fragment): tetracycline efflux protein; tet; confers resistance to tetracycline
   6266..6287    -  protein_bind   CAP binding site: CAP binding activates transcription in the presence of cAMP. E. coli catabolite activator protein
   6300..7382    -  CDS            lacI: lac repressor; lacI; The lac repressor binds to the lac operator to inhibit transcription in E. coli. This inhibition can be relieved by adding lactose or isopropyl-β-D-thiogalactopyranoside (IPTG).
   7383..7460    -  promoter       lacI promoter: lacI
   7468..43      -  CDS            TcR (fragment) (across the origin): tetracycline efflux protein; tet; confers resistance to tetracycline
