[The description below was written by a language model from this plasmid's Addgene catalogue record and pLannotate feature annotations shown in this document.]
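Description:
pAM229 is a bacterial expression plasmid built on the pET24b backbone for producing a disease-associated mutant of human p97 (VCP, also known as CDC48 or TERA) in E. coli. It replicates from a ColE1/pMB1-type origin and is selected with kanamycin through an aph(3')-Ia resistance gene. The backbone also retains the pBR322-derived bom and rop regions, an f1 phage origin, and short leftover fragments annotated as tetracycline-resistance sequence, which are not functional markers. The catalogue lists the plasmid as high copy, although the annotated rop gene is normally associated with reduced copy number.

The roughly 2.4 kb VCP coding sequence carries the R155H substitution and sits under a T7 promoter with an adjacent lac operator and the T7 gene 10 ribosome binding site, followed by a T7 terminator. The plasmid-encoded lacI supplies repressor. Expression therefore requires a host providing T7 RNA polymerase and is induced with IPTG. According to the record, the protein has an N-terminal ybbR tag and a C-terminal His6 tag. The feature table detects the His tag just downstream of VCP (labelled as a 9xHis fragment, with a length consistent with six histidines), but it does not annotate the short ybbR peptide, which presumably lies in the unannotated stretch between the RBS and the VCP annotation. The His tag allows metal-affinity purification, while ybbR is a short peptide substrate for Sfp phosphopantetheinyl transferase, enabling site-specific attachment of fluorophores or other probes.

The associated publication examines how multisystem proteinopathy mutations in p97 affect NPLOC4·UFD1L cofactor binding and substrate processing, so the construct is suited to preparing labelable recombinant mutant p97 for biochemical and biophysical assays.
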