Addgene plasmid #226651: pAM229
Purpose: ybbR-p97-R155H-His6
Depositing lab: Andreas Martin. Depositing organization: University of California, Berkeley. Publication: Multisystem Proteinopathy Mutations in VCP/p97 Increase NPLOC4.UFD1L Binding and Substrate Processing. Blythe EE, Gates SN, Deshaies RJ, Martin A. Structure. 2019 Dec 3;27(12):1820-1829.e4. doi: 10.1016/j.str.2019.09.011. Epub 2019 Oct 14. PubMed 31623962.
Backbone
  Vector backbone: pET24b
  Vector type: Bacterial Expression
Growth in bacteria
  Bacterial resistance: Kanamycin, 50 μg/mL
  Growth temperature: 37°C
  Growth strain: DH5alpha
  Copy number: High Copy
Gene/Insert
  Gene/Insert name: p97
  Species: H. sapiens (human)
  Mutation: R155H
  Entrez Gene: VCP (a.k.a. CDC48, FTDALS6, TERA, p97)
  Tag / fusion protein: His (C terminal on insert); ybbR (N terminal on insert)
Terms and licenses: Academic/Nonprofit Terms; Industry Terms: Not Available to Industry
How to cite: pAM229 was a gift from Andreas Martin (Addgene plasmid # 226651 ; http://n2t.net/addgene:226651 ; RRID:Addgene_226651)
